>Addgene plasmid #174111 | EGFP-Miro1v4 | addgene full sequence | sequence record 344825 | Addgene NGS Result
GTGATGCGGTTTTGGCAGTACATCAATGGGCGTGGATAGCGGTTTGACTCACGGGGATTTCCAAGTCTCC
ACCCCATTGACGTCAATGGGAGTTTGTTTTGGCACCAAAATCAACGGGACTTTCCAAAATGTCGTAACAA
CTCCGCCCCATTGACGCAAATGGGCGGTAGGCGTGTACGGTGGGAGGTCTATATAAGCAGAGCTGGTTTA
GTGAACCGTCAGATCCGCTAGCGCTACCGGTCGCCACCATGGTGAGCAAGGGCGAGGAGCTGTTCACCGG
GGTGGTGCCCATCCTGGTCGAGCTGGACGGCGACGTAAACGGCCACAAGTTCAGCGTGTCCGGCGAGGGC
GAGGGCGATGCCACCTACGGCAAGCTGACCCTGAAGTTCATCTGCACCACCGGCAAGCTGCCCGTGCCCT
GGCCCACCCTCGTGACCACCCTGACCTACGGCGTGCAGTGCTTCAGCCGCTACCCCGACCACATGAAGCA
GCACGACTTCTTCAAGTCCGCCATGCCCGAAGGCTACGTCCAGGAGCGCACCATCTTCTTCAAGGACGAC
GGCAACTACAAGACCCGCGCCGAGGTGAAGTTCGAGGGCGACACCCTGGTGAACCGCATCGAGCTGAAGG
GCATCGACTTCAAGGAGGACGGCAACATCCTGGGGCACAAGCTGGAGTACAACTACAACAGCCACAACGT
CTATATCATGGCCGACAAGCAGAAGAACGGCATCAAGGTGAACTTCAAGATCCGCCACAACATCGAGGAC
GGCAGCGTGCAGCTCGCCGACCACTACCAGCAGAACACCCCCATCGGCGACGGCCCCGTGCTGCTGCCCG
ACAACCACTACCTGAGCACCCAGTCCGCCCTGAGCAAAGACCCCAACGAGAAGCGCGATCACATGGTCCT
GCTGGAGTTCGTGACCGCCGCCGGGATCACTCTCGGCATGGACGAGCTGTACAAGTCCGGACTCAGATCT
CGAGTGGGATCTATGAAGAAAGACGTGCGGATCCTGCTGGTGGGAGAACCTAGAGTTGGGAAGACATCAC
TGATTATGTCTCTGGTCAGTGAAGAATTTCCAGAAGAGGTTCCTCCCCGGGCAGAAGAAATCACCATTCC
AGCTGATGTCACCCCAGAGAGAGTTCCAACACACATTGTAGATTACTCAGAAGCAGAACAGAGTGATGAA
CAACTTCATCAAGAAATATCTCAGGCTAATGTCATCTGTATAGTGTATGCCGTTAACAACAAGCATTCTA
TTGATAAGGTAACAAGTCGATGGATTCCTCTCATAAATGAAAGAACAGACAAAGACAGCAGGCTGCCTTT
AATATTGGTTGGGAACAAATCTGATCTGGTGGAATATAGTAGTATGGAGACCATCCTTCCTATTATGAAC
CAGTATACAGAAATAGAAACCTGTGTGGAGTGTTCAGCGAAAAACCTGAAGAACATATCAGAGCTCTTTT
ATTACGCACAGAAAGCTGTTCTTCATCCTACAGGGCCCCTGTACTGCCCAGAGGAGAAGGAGATGAAACC
AGCTTGTATAAAAGCCCTTACTCGTATATTTAAAATATCTGATCAAGATAATGATGGTACTCTCAATGAT
GCTGAACTCAACTTCTTTCAGAGGATTTGTTTCAACACTCCATTAGCTCCTCAAGCTCTGGAGGATGTCA
AGAATGTAGTCAGAAAACATATAAGTGATGGTGTGGCTGACAGTGGGTTGACCCTGAAAGGTTTTCTCTT
TTTACACACACTTTTTATCCAGAGAGGGAGACACGAAACTACTTGGACTGTGCTTCGACGATTTGGTTAT
GATGATGACCTGGATTTGACACCTGAATATTTGTTCCCCCTGCTGAAAATACCTCCTGATTGCACTACTG
AATTAAATCATCATGCATATTTATTTCTCCAAAGCACCTTTGACAAGCATGATTTGGATAGAGACTGTGC
TTTGTCACCTGATGAGCTTAAAGATTTATTTAAAGTTTTCCCTTACATACCTTGGGGGCCAGATGTGAAT
AACACAGTTTGTACCAATGAAAGAGGCTGGATAACCTACCAGGGATTCCTTTCCCAGTGGACGCTCACGA
CTTATTTAGATGTACAGCGGTGCCTGGAATATTTGGGCTATCTAGGCTATTCAATATTGACTGAGCAAGA
GTCTCAAGCTTCAGCTGTTACAGTGACAAGAGATAAAAAGATAGACCTGCAGAAAAAACAAACTCAAAGA
AATGTGTTCAGATGTAATGTAATTGGAGTGAAAAACTGTGGGAAAAGTGGAGTTCTTCAGGCTCTTCTTG
GAAGAAACTTAATGAGGCAGAAGAAAATTCGTGAAGATCATAAATCCTACTATGCGATTAACACTGTTTA
TGTATATGGACAAGAGAAATACTTGTTGTTGCATGATATCTCAGAATCGGAATTTCTAACTGAAGCTGAA
ATCATTTGTGATGTTGTATGCCTGGTATATGATGTCAGCAATCCCAAATCCTTTGAATACTGTGCCAGGA
TTTTTAAGCAACACTTTATGGACAGCAGAATACCTTGCTTAATCGTAGCTGCAAAGTCAGACCTGCATGA
AGTTAAACAAGAATACAGTATTTCACCTACTGATTTCTGCAGGAAACACAAAATGCCTCCACCACAAGCC
TTCACTTGCAATACTGCTGATGCCCCCAGTAAGGATATCTTTGTTAAATTGACAACAATGGCCATGTATC
CAGAGGATCATTACAGAGACAGACTCTCCCGAGACATGGGCCACACTGATAGAATAGAGAATTTGAGAAA
AATCTGGGTCTTTCTAAAAACTGCTTTCCATGCCCGGTTACGCTGTATGTGCACCTGCAACAGGTGTACA
TTTTGCATCTGTCAGAACTTCCTCAACTCAGACTTGCTGCAATCTGTAAAGAACAAAATCTTCACTGCAG
TTCTTAACAGGCACGTGACACAAGCTGACCTCAAGAGCTCCACGTTTTGGCTTCGAGCAAGTTTTGGTGC
TACTGTTTTTGCAGTTTTGGGCTTTGCTATGTACAAAGCATTATTGAAACAGCGATGAGAATTCTGCAGT
CGACGGTACCGCGGGCCCGGGATCCACCGGATCTAGATAACTGATCATAATCAGCCATACCACATTTGTA
GAGGTTTTACTTGCTTTAAAAAACCTCCCACACCTCCCCCTGAACCTGAAACATAAAATGAATGCAATTG
TTGTTGTTAACTTGTTTATTGCAGCTTATAATGGTTACAAATAAAGCAATAGCATCACAAATTTCACAAA
TAAAGCATTTTTTTCACTGCATTCTAGTTGTGGTTTGTCCAAACTCATCAATGTATCTTAACGCGTAAAT
TGTAAGCGTTAATATTTTGTTAAAATTCGCGTTAAATTTTTGTTAAATCAGCTCATTTTTTAACCAATAG
GCCGAAATCGGCAAAATCCCTTATAAATCAAAAGAATAGACCGAGATAGGGT
[37 nt withheld, positions 3483-3519]
AAAGAACGTGGACTCCAACGTCAAAGG
[49 nt withheld, positions 3547-3595]
T
[91 nt withheld, positions 3597-3687]
G
[124 nt withheld, positions 3689-3812]
CAGGTGGCACTTTTCGGGGAAATGTGCGCGGAACCCCTATTTGTTTATTTTTCTAAATACATTCAAATAT
GTATCCGCTCATGAGACAATAACCCTGATAAATGCTTCAATAATATTGAAAAAGGAAGAGTCCTGAGGCG
GAAAGAACCAGCTGTGGAATGTGTGTCAGTTAGGGTGTGGAAAGTCCCCAGGCTCCCCAGCAGGCAGAAG
TATGCAAAGCATGCATCTCAATTAGTCAGCAACCAGGTGTGGAAAGTCCCCAGGCTCCCCAGCAGGCAGA
AGTATGCAAAGCATGCATCTCAATTAGTCAGCAACCATAGTCCCGCCCCTAACTCCGCCCATCCCGCCCC
TAACTCCGCCCAGTTCCGCCCATTCTCCGCCCCATGGCTGACTAATTTTTTTTATTTATGCAGAGGCCGA
GGCCGCCTCGGCCTCTGAGCTATTCCAGAAGTAGTGAGGAGGCTTTTTTGGAGGCCTAGGCTTTTGCAAA
GATCGATCAAGAGACAGGATGAGGATCGTTTCGCATGATTGAACAAGATGGATTGCACGCAGGTTCTCCG
GCCGCTTGGGTGGAGAGGCTATTCGGCTATGACTGGGCACAACAGACAATCGGCTGCTCTGATGCCGCCG
TGTTCCGGCTGTCAGCGCAGGGGCGCCCGGTTCTTTTTGTCAAGACCGACCTGTCCGGTGCCCTGAATGA
ACTGCAAGACGAGGCAGCGCGGCTATCGTGGCTGGCCACGACGGGCGTTCCTTGCGCAGCTGTGCTCGAC
GTTGTCACTGAAGCGGGAAGGGACTGGCTGCTATTGGGCGAAGTGCCGGGGCAGGATCTCCTGTCATCTC
ACCTTGCTCCTGCCGAGAAAGTATCCATCATGGCTGATGCAATGCGGCGGCTGCATACGCTTGATCCGGC
TACCTGCCCATTCGACCACCAAGCGAAACATCGCATCGAGCGAGCACGTACTCGGATGGAAGCCGGTCTT
GTCGATCAGGATGATCTGGACGAAGAGCATCAGGGGCTCGCGCCAGCCGAACTGTTCGCCAGGCTCAAGG
CGAGCATGCCCGACGGCGAGGATCTCGTCGTGACCCATGGCGATGCCTGCTTGCCGAATATCATGGTGGA
AAATGGCCGCTTTTCTGGATTCATCGACTGTGGCCGGCTGGGTGTGGCGGACCGCTATCAGGACATAGCG
TTGGCTACCCGTGATATTGCTGAAGAGCTTGGCGGCGAATGGGCTGACCGCTTCCTCGTGCTTTACGGTA
TCGCCGCTCCCGATTCGCAGCGCATCGCCTTCTATCGCCTTCTTGACGAGTTCTTCTGAGCGGGACTCTG
GGGTTCGAAATGACCGACCAAGCGACGCCCAACCTGCCATCACGAGATTTCGATTCCACCGCCGCCTTCT
ATGAAAGGTTGGGCTTCGGAATCGTTTTCCGGGACGCCGGCTGGATGATCCTCCAGCGCGGGGATCTCAT
GCTGGAGTTCTTCGCCCACCCTAGGGGGAGGCTAACTGAAACACGGAAGGAGACAATACCGGAAGGAACC
CGCGCTATGACGGCAATAAAAAGACAGAATAAAACGCACGGTGTTGGGTCGTTTGTTCATAAACGCGGGG
TTCGGTCCCAGGGCTGGCACTCTGTCGATACCCCACCGAGACCCCATTGGGGCCAATACGCCCGCGTTTC
TTCCTTTTCCCCACCCCACCCCCCAAGTTCGGGTGAAGGCCCAGGGCTCGCAGCCAACGTCGGGGCGGCA
GGCCCTGCCATAGCCTCAGGTTACTCATATATACTTTAGATTGATTTAAAACTTCATTTTTAATTTAAAA
GGATCTAGGTGAAGATCCTTTTTGATAATCTCATGACCAAAATCCCTTAACGTGAGTTTTCGTTCCACTG
AGCGTCAGACCCCGTAGAAAAGATCAAAGGATCTTCTTGAGATCCTTTTTTTCTGCGCGTAATCTGCTGC
TTGCAAACAAAAAAACCACCGCTACCAGCGGTGGTTTGTTTGCCGGATCAAGAGCTACCAACTCTTTTTC
CGAAGGTAACTGGCTTCAGCAGAGCGCAGATACCAAATACTGTTCTTCTAGTGTAGCCGTAGTTAGGCCA
CCACTTCAAGAACTCTGTAGCACCGCCTACATACCTCGCTCTGCTAATCCTGTTACCAGTGGCTGCTGCC
AGTGGCGATAAGTCGTGTCTTACCGGGTTGGACTCAAGACGATAGTTACCGGATAAGGCGCAGCGGTCGG
GCTGAACGGGGGGTTCGTGCACACAGCCCAGCTTGGAGCGAACGACCTACACCGAACTGAGATACCTACA
GCGTGAGCTATGAGAAAGCGCCACGCTTCCCGAAGGGAGAAAGGCGGACAGGTATCCGGTAAGCGGCAGG
GTCGGAACAGGAGAGCGCACGAGGGAGCTTCCAGGGGGAAACGCCTGGTATCTTTATAGTCCTGTCGGGT
TTCGCCACCTCTGACTTGAGCGTCGATTTTTGTGATGCTCGTCAGGGGGGCGGAGCCTATGGAAAAACGC
CAGCAACGCGGCCTTTTTACGGTTCCTGGCCTTTTGCTGGCCTTTTGCTCACATGTTCTTTCCTGCGTTA
TCCCCTGATTCTGTGGATAACCGTATTACCGCCATGCATTAGTTATTAATAGTAATCAATTACGGGGTCA
TTAGTTCATAGCCCATATATGGAGTTCCGCGTTACATAACTTACGGTAAATGGCCCGCCTGGCTGACCGC
CCAACGACCCCCGCCCATTGACGTCAATAATGACGTATGTTCCCATAGTAACGCCAATAGGGACTTTCCA
TTGACGTCAATGGGTGGAGTATTTACGGTAAACTGCCCACTTGGCAGTACATCAAGTGTATCATATGCCA
AGTACGCCCCCTATTGACGTCAATGACGGTAAATGGCCCGCCTGGCATTATGCCCAGTACATGACCTTAT
GGGACTTTCCTACTTGGCAGTACATCTACGTATTAGTCATCGCTATTACCATG
Features (pLannotate 1.2.2; 16 found; start..end, strand, type, name):
      1..204     +  promoter       CMV promoter: human cytomegalovirus (CMV) immediate early promoter
    249..965     +  CDS            EGFP: EGFP is a basic (constitutively fluorescent) green fluorescent protein published in 1996, derived from Aequorea victoria. It is reported to be a rapidly-maturing weak dimer with moderate acid sensitivity.
    966..984     +  misc_feature   MCS (fragment): multiple cloning site
    993..3065    +  CDS            RHOT1: MIRO1_HUMAN - Also known as ARHT1. Experimental evidence at protein level: Swiss-Prot protein existence level 1. Mitochondrial GTPase involved in mitochondrial trafficking (PubMed:12482879, PubMed:16630562, PubMed:22396657). Probably involved in control of anterograde transport of mitochondria and their subcellular distribution (PubMed:12482879, PubMed:16630562, PubMed:22396657). From Homo sapiens (Human).
   3069..3105    +  misc_feature   MCS (fragment): multiple cloning site
   3122..3206    +  CDS            large T antigen (fragment): large T antigen from SV40 (simian virus 40)
   3229..3350    +  polyA_signal   SV40 poly(A) signal: SV40 polyadenylation signal
   3384..3812    -  rep_origin     f1 ori (sequence partly withheld): f1 bacteriophage origin of replication; arrow indicates direction of (+) strand synthesis
   3839..3943    +  promoter       AmpR promoter: bla
   3945..4302    +  promoter       SV40 promoter: SV40 enhancer and early promoter
   4337..5131    +  CDS            NeoR/KanR: aminoglycoside phosphotransferase from Tn5; aph(3')-II (or nptII); confers resistance to neomycin, kanamycin, and G418 (Geneticin®)
   5152..5304    +  CDS            ble (fragment): BLE_KLEPN - Experimental evidence at protein level: Swiss-Prot protein existence level 1. Binding protein with a strong affinity to the bleomycin family of antibiotics. Binds to CL990; an antimitotic-antibiotic compound. From Klebsiella pneumoniae.
   5363..5410    +  polyA_signal   HSV TK poly(A) signal: herpes simplex virus thymidine kinase polyadenylation signal (Cole and Stacy, 1985)
   5501..5517    -  polyA_signal   bGH poly(A) signal (fragment): bovine growth hormone polyadenylation signal
   5739..6327    +  rep_origin     ori: high-copy-number ColE1/pMB1/pBR322/pUC origin of replication
   6502..6805    +  enhancer       CMV enhancer: human cytomegalovirus immediate early enhancer
