[The description below was written by a language model from this plasmid's Addgene catalogue record and pLannotate feature annotations shown in this document.]
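Description:
EGFP-Miro1v4 is a mammalian expression plasmid built on the pEGFP-C1 backbone that produces human Miro1 (gene RHOT1) fused at its N-terminus to EGFP. The insert is splice variant 4, described in the record as the peroxisomal variant, roughly 2.1 kb long and cloned between the XhoI and EcoRI sites of the multiple cloning site, both of which remain intact. In the sequenced record (about 6.8 kb), the CMV enhancer and immediate-early promoter drive a single open reading frame in which EGFP is followed by a short stretch of polylinker and then the RHOT1 coding sequence, with the SV40 polyadenylation signal terminating the transcript. Because the circular sequence is numbered from within the CMV region, the enhancer appears at the end of the feature table and the promoter at the start, although they are adjacent in the plasmid.

The plasmid is propagated in E. coli through a high-copy ColE1/pUC-type origin and selected with kanamycin. The Tn5 aminoglycoside phosphotransferase gene (NeoR/KanR) sits downstream of both a bacterial bla-type promoter and the SV40 enhancer/early promoter and is followed by the HSV TK polyadenylation signal, so the same marker gives kanamycin resistance in bacteria and can give G418 resistance in transfected mammalian cells. An f1 origin is also present. The small large T antigen, ble and bGH poly(A) fragments called by the annotation software are likely backbone remnants or partial matches rather than functional elements.

Miro1 is a GTPase known for its role in mitochondrial trafficking. This fusion allows fluorescence imaging of the peroxisome-associated isoform in live or fixed cells, and it was deposited with a study of how VPS13D bridges the ER to mitochondria and peroxisomes via Miro.
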