Addgene plasmid #174111: EGFP-Miro1v4
Purpose: Expresses the peroxisomal variant (splice variant 4) of Miro with an N-terminal EGFP.
Depositing lab: Pietro De Camilli. Publication: VPS13D bridges the ER to mitochondria and peroxisomes via Miro. Guillen-Samander A, Leonzino M, Hanna MG, Tang N, Shen H, De Camilli P. J Cell Biol. 2021 May 3;220(5). pii: 212021. doi: 10.1083/jcb.202010004. PubMed 33891013.
Backbone
  Vector backbone: pEGFP-C1
  Backbone size w/o insert (bp): 5000
  Total vector size (bp): 7000
  Vector type: Mammalian Expression
Growth in bacteria
  Bacterial resistance: Kanamycin, 50 μg/mL
  Growth temperature: 37°C
  Growth strain: DH5alpha
  Copy number: Unknown
Gene/Insert
  Gene/Insert name: Miro1 (var4, peroxisomal splice variant) (alt name: Miro1 var4)
  Species: H. sapiens (human)
  Insert size (bp): 2076
  GenBank ID: NM_001033568.3
  Promoter: CMV
  Tag / fusion protein: EGFP (N terminal on insert)
  Entrez Gene: RHOT1 (a.k.a. ARHT1, MIRO-1, MIRO1)
  Cloning method: Restriction Enzyme; 5′ cloning site XhoI (not destroyed); 3′ cloning site EcoRI (not destroyed)
  Sequencing primers: 5′ CGCAAATGGGCGGTAGGCGTG; 3′ GAAATTTGTGATGCTATTGC
Terms and licenses: Academic/Nonprofit Terms; Industry Terms: Not Available to Industry
How to cite: EGFP-Miro1v4 was a gift from Pietro De Camilli (Addgene plasmid # 174111 ; http://n2t.net/addgene:174111 ; RRID:Addgene_174111)
